>Addgene plasmid #153961 | prCOrev | addgene full sequence | sequence record 306376 | Addgene NGS Result
CTGCAGCCTGAATATGGGCCAAACAGGATATCTGTGGTAAGCAGTTCCTGCCCCGGCTCAGGGCCAAGAA
CAGATGGAACAGCTGAATATGGGCCAAACAGGATATCTGTGGTAAGCAGTTCCTGCCCCGGCTCAGGGCC
AAGAACAGATGGTCCCCAGATGCGGTCCAGCCCTCAGCAGTTTCTAGAGAACCATCAGATGTTTCCAGGG
TGCCCCAAGGACCTGAAATGACCCTGTGCCTTATTTGAACTAACCAATCAGTTCGCTTCTCGCTTCTGTT
CGCGCGCTTCTGCTCCCCGAGCTCAATAAAAGAGCCCACAACCCCTCACTCGGGGCGCCAGTCCTCCGAT
TGACTGAGTCGCCCGGGTACCCGTGTATCCAATAAACCCTCTTGCAGTTGCATCCGACTTGTGGTCTCGC
TGTTCCTTGGGAGGGTCTCCTCTGAGTGATTGACTACCCGTCAGCGGGGGTCTTTCATTTGGGGGCTCGT
CCGGGATCGGGAGACCCCTGCCCAGGGACCACCGACCCACCACCGGGAGGCAAGCTGGCCAGCAACTTAT
CTGTGTCTGTCCGATTGTCTAGTGTCTATGACTGATTTTATGCGCCTGCGTCGGTACTAGTTAGCTAACT
AGCTCTGTATCTGGCGGACCCGTGGTGGAACTGACGAGTTCTGAACACCCGGCCGCAACCCTGGGAGACG
TCCCAGGGACTTTGGGGGCCGTTTTTGTGGCCCGACCTGAGGAAGGGAGTCGATGTGGAATCCGACCCCG
TCAGGATATGTGGTTCTGGTAGGAGACGAGAACCTAAAACAGTTCCCGCCTCCGTCTGAATTTTTGCTTT
CGGTTTGGAACCGAAGCCGCGCGTCTTGTCTGCTGCAGCGCTGCAGCATCGTTCTGTGTTGTCTCTGTCT
GACTGTGTTTCTGTATTTGTCTGAAAATTAGGGCCAGACTGTTACCACTCCCTTAAGTTTGACCTTAGGT
CACTGGAAAGATGTCGAGCGGATCGCTCACAACCAGTCGGTAGATGTCAAGAAGAGACGTTGGGTTACCT
TCTGCTCTGCAGAATGGCCAACCTTTAACGTCGGATGGCCGCGAGACGGCACCTTTAACCGAGACCTCAT
CACCCAGGTTAAGATCAAGGTCTTTTCACCTGGCCCGCATGGACACCCAGACCAGGTCCCCTACATCGTG
ACCTGGGAAGCCTTGGCTTTTGACCCCCCTCCCTGGGTCAAGCCCTTTGTACACCCTAAGCCTCCGCCTC
CTCTTCCTCCATCCGCCCCGTCTCTCCCCCTTGAACCTCCTCGTTCGACCCCGCCTCGATCCTCCCTTTA
TCCAGCCCTCACTCCTTCTCTAGGCGCCGGCCGGATCCCAGTGTGGTGGTACGTAGGAATTCAGATCCGC
CGCCACTATGGGATCAAGATCGCCAAAAAAGAAGAGAAAGGTGCCGAAGAAGCATGCAGCACCACCAAAA
AAAAAACGAAAAGTAGAAGACCCACGAGGCAACACCAGCGGCGTGCTGAGCACCCCCAAGGCCAAGAGGG
CCAAGCACCCCCCCGGCACCGAGAAGCCCAGGAGCAGGAGCCAGAGCGAGCAGCCCGCCACCTGCCCCAT
CTGCTACGCCGTGATCAGGCAGAGCAGGAACCTGAGGAGGCACCTGGAGCTGAGGCACTTCGCCAAGCCC
GGCGTGGATCCACCGGTCGCCACCATGGTGAGCAAGGGCGAGGAGCTGTTCACCGGGGTGGTGCCCATCC
TGGTCGAGCTGGACGGCGACGTAAACGGCCACAAGTTCAGCGTGTCCGGCGAGGGCGAGGGCGATGCCAC
CTACGGCAAGCTGACCCTGAAGTTCATCTGCACCACCGGCAAGCTGCCCGTGCCCTGGCCCACCCTCGTG
ACCACCCTGACCTACGGCGTGCAGTGCTTCAGCCGCTACCCCGACCACATGAAGCAGCACGACTTCTTCA
AGTCCGCCATGCCCGAAGGCTACGTCCAGGAGCGCACCATCTTCTTCAAGGACGACGGCAACTACAAGAC
CCGCGCCGAGGTGAAGTTCGAGGGCGACACCCTGGTGAACCGCATCGAGCTGAAGGGCATCGACTTCAAG
GAGGACGGCAACATCCTGGGGCACAAGCTGGAGTACAACTACAACAGCCACAACGTCTATATCATGGCCG
ACAAGCAGAAGAACGGCATCAGGTGAACTTCAATAAAAGCTGGCCGCATAGATAACTGATCCAGTGTGCT
GGAATTAATTCGCTGTCTGCGAGGGCCAGCTGTTGGGGTGAGTACTCCCTCTCAAAAGCGGGCATGACTT
CTGCGCTAAGATTGTCAGTTTCCAAAAACGAGGAGGATTTGATATTCACCTGGCCCGCGGTGATGCCTTT
GAGGGTGGCCGCGTCCATCTGGTCAGAAAAGACAATCTTTTTGTTGTCAAGCTTGAGGTGTGGCAGGCTT
GAGATCTGGCCATACACTTGAGTGACAATGACATCCACTTTGCCTTTCTCTCCACAGGTGTCCACTCCCA
GGTCCAACTGCAGGTCGAGCGTCGAGAACGTTACTGGCCGAAGCCGCTTGGAATAAGGCCGGTGTGCGTT
TGTCTATATGTTATTTTCCACCATATTGCCGTCTTTTGGCAATGTGAGGGCCCGGAAACCTGGCCCTGTC
TTCTTGACGAGCATTCCTAGGGGTCTTTCCCCTCTCGCCAAAGGAATGCAAGGTCTGTTGAATGTCGTGA
AGGAAGCAGTTCCTCTGGAAGCTTCTTGAAGACAAACAACGTCTGTAGCGACCCTTTGCAGGCAGCGGAA
CCCCCCACCTGGCGACAGGTGCCTCTGCGGCCAAAAGCCACGTGTATAAGATACACCTGCAAAGGCGGCA
CAACCCCAGTGCCACGTTGTGAGTTGGATAGTTGTGGAAAGAGTCAAATGGCTCTCCTCAAGCGTATTCA
ACAAGGGGCTGAAGGATGCCCAGAAGGTACCCCATTGTATGGGATCTGATCTGGGGCCTCGGTGCACATG
CTTTACATGTGTTTAGTCGAGGTTAAAAAAACGTCTAGGCCCCCCGAACCACGGGGACGTGGTTTTCCTT
TGAAAAACACGATGATAAGCTTGCCACAACCATGGCTGAACAAGATGGATTGCACGCAGGTTCTCCGGCC
GCTTGGGTGGAGAGGCTATTCGGCTATGACTGGGCACAACAGACAATCGGCTGCTCTGATGCCGCCGTGT
TCCGGCTGTCAGCGCAGGGGCGCCCGGTTCTTTTTGTCAAGACCGACCTGTCCGGTGCCCTGAATGAACT
GCAGGACGAGGCAGCGCGGCTATCGTGGCTGGCCACGACGGGCGTTCCTTGCGCAGCTGTGCTCGACGTT
GTCACTGAAGCGGGAAGGGACTGGCTGCTATTGGGCGAAGTGCCGGGGCAGGATCTCCTGTCATCTCACC
TTGCTCCTGCCGAGAAAGTATCCATCATGGCTGATGCAATGCGGCGGCTGCATACGCTTGATCCGGCTAC
CTGCCCATTCGACCACCAAGCGAAACATCGCATCGAGCGAGCACGTACTCGGATGGAAGCCGGTCTTGTC
GATCAGGATGATCTGGACGAAGAGCATCAGGGGCTCGCGCCAGCCGAACTGTTCGCCAGGCTCAAGGCGC
GCATGCCCGACGGCGATGATCTCGTCGTGACCCATGGCGATGCCTGCTTGCCGAATATCATGGTGGAAAA
TGGCCGCTTTTCTGGATTCATCGACTGTGGCCGGCTGGGTGTGGCGGACCGCTATCAGGACATAGCGTTG
GCTACCCGTGATATTGCTGAAGAGCTTGGCGGCGAATGGGCTGACCGCTTCCTCGTGCTTTACGGTATCG
CCGCTCCCGATTCGCAGCGCATCGCCTTCTATCGCCTTCTTGACGAGTTCTTCTGAGGGGATCAATTCTC
TAGAGCTAGGGATAACAGGGTAATAATCGATTTACTTGTACAGCTCGTCCATGCCGAGAGTGATCCCGGC
GGCGGTCACGAACTCCAGCAGGACCATGTGATCGCGCTTCTCGTTGGGGTCTTTGCTCAGGGCGGACTGG
GTGCTCAGGTAGTGGTTGTCGGGCAGCAGCACGGGGCCGTCGCCGATGGGGGTGTTCTGCTGGTAGTGGT
CGGCGAGCTGCACGCTGCCGTCCTCGATGTTGTGGCGGATCTTGAAGTTCACCTTGATGCCGTTCTTCTG
CTTGTCGGCCATGATATAGACGTTGTGGCTGTTGTAGTTGTACTCCAGCTTGTGCCCCAGGATGTTGCCG
TCCTCCTTGAAGTCGATGCCCTTCAGCTCGATGCGGTTCACCAGGGTGTCGCCCTCGAACTTCACCTCGG
CGCGGGTCTTGTAGTTGCCGTCGTCCTTGAAGAAGATGGTGCGCTCCTGGACGTAGCCTTCGGGCATGGC
GGACTTGAAGAAGTCGTGCTGCTTCATGTGGTCGGGGTAGCGGCTGAAGCACTGCACGCCGTAGGTCAGG
GTGGTCACGAGGGTGGGCCAGGGCACGGGCAGCTTGCCGGTGGTGCAGATGAACTTCAGGGTCAGCTTGC
CGTAGGTATTACCCTGTTATCCCTAGCTGCTAGCTTAAGTAACGCCATTTTGCAAGGCATGGAAAAATAC
ATAACTGAGAATAGAGAAGTTCAGATCAAGGTCAGGAACAGATGGAACAGCTGAATATGGGCCAAACAGG
ATATCTGTGGTAAGCAGTTCCTGCCCCGGCTCAGGGCCAAGAACAGATGGAACAGCTGAATATGGGCCAA
ACAGGATATCTGTGGTAAGCAGTTCCTGCCCCGGCTCAGGGCCAAGAACAGATGGTCCCCAGATGCGGTC
CAGCCCTCAGCAGTTTCTAGAGAACCATCAGATGTTTCCAGGGTGCCCCAAGGACCTGAAATGACCCTGT
GCCTTATTTGAACTAACCAATCAGTTCGCTTCTCGCTTCTGTTCGCGCGCTTCTGCTCCCCGAGCTCAAT
AAAAGAGCCCACAACCCCTCACTCGGGGCGCCAGTCCTCCGATTGACTGAGTCGCCCGGGTACCCGTGTA
TCCAATAAACCCTCTTGCAGTTGCATCCGACTTGTGGTCTCGCTGTTCCTTGGGAGGGTCTCCTCTGAGT
GATTGACTACCCGTCAGCGGGGGTCTTTCACATGCAGCATGTATCAAAATTAATTTGGTTTTTTTTCTTA
AGTATTTACATTAAATGGCCATAGTTGCATTAATGAATCGGCCAACGCGCGGGGAGAGGCGGTTTGCGTA
TTGGGCGCTCTTCCGCTTCCTCGCTCACTGACTCGCTGCGCTCGGTCGTTCGGCTGCGGCGAGCGGTATC
AGCTCACTCAAAGGCGGTAATACGGTTATCCACAGAATCAGGGGATAACGCAGGAAAGAACATGTGAGCA
AAAGGCCAGCAAAAGGCCAGGAACCGTAAAAAGGCCGCGTTGCTGGCGTTTTTCCATAGGCTCCGCCCCC
CTGACGAGCATCACAAAAATCGACGCTCAAGTCAGAGGTGGCGAAACCCGACAGGACTATAAAGATACCA
GGCGTTTCCCCCTGGAAGCTCCCTCGTGCGCTCTCCTGTTCCGACCCTGCCGCTTACCGGATACCTGTCC
GCCTTTCTCCCTTCGGGAAGCGTGGCGCTTTCTCATAGCTCACGCTGTAGGTATCTCAGTTCGGTGTAGG
TCGTTCGCTCCAAGCTGGGCTGTGTGCACGAACCCCCCGTTCAGCCCGACCGCTGCGCCTTATCCGGTAA
CTATCGTCTTGAGTCCAACCCGGTAAGACACGACTTATCGCCACTGGCAGCAGCCACTGGTAACAGGATT
AGCAGAGCGAGGTATGTAGGCGGTGCTACAGAGTTCTTGAAGTGGTGGCCTAACTACGGCTACACTAGAA
GAACAGTATTTGGTATCTGCGCTCTGCTGAAGCCAGTTACCTTCGGAAAAAGAGTTGGTAGCTCTTGATC
CGGCAAACAAACCACCGCTGGTAGCGGTGGTTTTTTTGTTTGCAAGCAGCAGATTACGCGCAGAAAAAAA
GGATCTCAAGAAGATCCTTTGATCTTTTCTACGGGGTCTGACGCTCAGTGGAACGAAAACTCACGTTAAG
GGATTTTGGTCATGAGATTATCAAAAAGGATCTTCACCTAGATCCTTTTGCGGCCGCAAATCAATCTAAA
GTATATATGAGTAAACTTGGTCTGACAGTTACCAATGCTTAATCAGTGAGGCACCTATCTCAGCGATCTG
TCTATTTCGTTCATCCATAGTTGCCTGACTCCCCGTCGTGTAGATAACTACGATACGGGAGGGCTTACCA
TCTGGCCCCAGTGCTGCAATGATACCGCGAGACCCACGCTCACCGGCTCCAGATTTATCAGCAATAAACC
AGCCAGCCGGAAGGGCCGAGCGCAGAAGTGGTCCTGCAACTTTATCCGCCTCCATCCAGTCTATTAATTG
TTGCCGGGAAGCTAGAGTAAGTAGTTCGCCAGTTAATAGTTTGCGCAACGTTGTTGCCATTGCTACAGGC
ATCGTGGTGTCACGCTCGTCGTTTGGTATGGCTTCATTCAGCTCCGGTTCCCAACGATCAAGGCGAGTTA
CATGATCCCCCATGTTGTGCAAAAAAGCGGTTAGCTCCTTCGGTCCTCCGATCGTTGTCAGAAGTAAGTT
GGCCGCAGTGTTATCACTCATGGTTATGGCAGCACTGCATAATTCTCTTACTGTCATGCCATCCGTAAGA
TGCTTTTCTGTGACTGGTGAGTACTCAACCAAGTCATTCTGAGAATAGTGTATGCGGCGACCGAGTTGCT
CTTGCCCGGCGTCAATACGGGATAATACCGCGCCACATAGCAGAACTTTAAAAGTGCTCATCATTGGAAA
ACGTTCTTCGGGGCGAAAACTCTCAAGGATCTTACCGCTGTTGAGATCCAGTTCGATGTAACCCACTCGT
GCACCCAACTGATCTTCAGCATCTTTTACTTTCACCAGCGTTTCTGGGTGAGCAAAAACAGGAAGGCAAA
ATGCCGCAAAAAAGGGAATAAGGGCGACACGGAAATGTTGAATACTCATACTCTTCCTTTTTCAATATTA
TTGAAGCATTTATCAGGGTTATTGTCTCATGAGCGGATACATATTTGAATGTATTTAGAAAAATAAACAA
ATAGGGGTTCCGCGCACATTTCCCCGAAAAGTGCCAC
Features (pLannotate 1.2.2; 16 found; start..end, strand, type, name):
      8..477     +  LTR            LTR: long terminal repeat from Moloney murine leukemia virus
    601..875     +  misc_feature   MESV Ψ (fragment): packaging signal of murine embryonic stem cell virus
    942..1358    +  CDS            gag (truncated): truncated Moloney murine leukemia virus (MMLV) gag gene lacking the start codon
   1423..1442    +  CDS            SV40 NLS (fragment): nuclear localization signal of SV40 (simian virus 40) large T antigen
   1498..1686    +  CDS            Trl (fragment): GAGA_DROME - Also known as Adf-2, GAGA, Nc70F, TFGAGA. Experimental evidence at protein level: Swiss-Prot protein existence level 1. Transcriptional activator that functions by regulating chromatin structure. Overcomes the repressive effects of chromatin by promoting the open chromatin conformation in promoter gene regions, thereby allowing access to other transcription factors. Binds to DNA Polycomb response elements (PREs) at the bithorax complex and to the proximal region of the engrailed promoter, and positively regulates transcription of many genes including homeotic ones. Binds to the DN
   1705..2203    +  CDS            EGFP (fragment): the original enhanced GFP (Yang et al., 1996) mammalian codon-optimized
   2278..2507    +  intron         chimeric intron: chimera between introns from adenovirus and immunoglobulin heavy chain genes
   2636..3098    +  misc_feature   IRES: internal ribosome entry site (IRES) of the encephalomyocarditis virus (EMCV)
   3117..3906    +  CDS            NeoR/KanR (fragment): aminoglycoside phosphotransferase from Tn5; aph(3')-II (or nptII); confers resistance to neomycin, kanamycin, and G418 (Geneticin®)
   3952..4557    -  CDS            EGFP (fragment): the original enhanced GFP (Yang et al., 1996) mammalian codon-optimized
   4575..4670    +  LTR            3' LTR (ΔU3) (fragment): self-inactivating 3' long terminal repeat (LTR) from Moloney murine leukemia virus
   4671..5140    +  LTR            LTR: long terminal repeat from Moloney murine leukemia virus
   5206..5258    -  CDS            lacI (fragment): lac repressor; lacI; The lac repressor binds to the lac operator to inhibit transcription in E. coli. This inhibition can be relieved by adding lactose or isopropyl-β-D-thiogalactopyranoside (IPTG).
   5441..6029    -  rep_origin     ori: high-copy-number ColE1/pMB1/pBR322/pUC origin of replication
   6189..7049    -  CDS            AmpR: β-lactamase; bla; confers resistance to ampicillin, carbenicillin, and related antibiotics
   7050..7154    -  promoter       AmpR promoter: bla
