[The description below was written by a language model from this plasmid's Addgene catalogue record and pLannotate feature annotations shown in this document.]
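Description:
prCOrev is a retroviral mammalian reporter plasmid built on the pBABEneo backbone and designed to register crossover-type DNA recombination. It is propagated in E. coli through a high-copy ColE1/pUC-type origin with ampicillin resistance (AmpR under its bla promoter). The retroviral unit is bounded by Moloney murine leukemia virus LTRs and carries a Ψ packaging signal and a truncated gag region, so the cassette can be packaged and stably integrated into target cells. The catalogue gives a total size of 7,261 bp, whereas the sequenced record behind the feature table is 7,177 nt.

Transcription from the 5' LTR reads through an N-terminal SV40 NLS and a zinc-finger segment (annotated as a fragment of Drosophila GAGA factor, Trl) fused to a 5' EGFP fragment. This is followed by a chimeric intron (IVS), an EMCV IRES and NeoR/KanR. According to the record, the IVS-IRES replaces the promoter that originally drove the neomycin marker in pBABEneo, so G418 resistance comes from the same LTR transcript. Downstream, a 3' EGFP fragment lies in the opposite orientation. The two EGFP fragments share a 386-bp homologous sequence, and neither alone encodes a complete fluorescent protein. The modified EGFP derives from the pDRGFP recombination reporter.

The stated purpose is to detect crossover events triggered by nicking the two homologous fragments at equivalent positions, a process analogous to Holliday's model of recombination. With inverted repeats, a crossover would presumably invert the intervening segment and assemble an intact NLS-ZF-EGFP reading frame, giving a fluorescent readout, although the record does not spell out this mechanism.
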