Addgene plasmid #153961: prCOrev
Purpose: Used to detect crossover-type DNA recombination events elicited by iso-positional nicking of two homologous DNA fragments (recombination analogous to Holliday's model)
Depositing lab: Hiroyuki Konishi. Depositing organization: Aichi Medical University. Publication: Tandem Paired Nicking Promotes Precise Genome Editing with Scarce Interference by p53. Hyodo T, Rahman ML, Karnan S, Ito T, Toyoda A, Ota A, Wahiduzzaman M, Tsuzuki S, Okada Y, Hosokawa Y, Konishi H. Cell Rep. 2020 Jan 28;30(4):1195-1207.e7. doi: 10.1016/j.celrep.2019.12.064. PubMed 31995758.
Backbone
  Vector backbone: pBABEneo
  Backbone size w/o insert (bp): 5330
  Total vector size (bp): 7261
  Modifications to backbone: A promoter driving NeoR/KanR expression in pBABEneo was replaced with IVS-IRES
  Vector type: Mammalian Expression, Retroviral ; A reporter plasmid detecting DNA recombination
  Selectable markers: Neomycin (select with G418) ; NeoR/KanR
Growth in bacteria
  Bacterial resistance: Ampicillin, 100 μg/mL
  Growth temperature: 37°C
  Growth strain: NEB Stable
  Copy number: Unknown
Gene/Insert
  Gene/Insert name: 5' and 3' EGFP fragments sharing a 386-bp sequence, separated by a NeoR gene cassette and arranged in the opposite direction (alt name: N/A)
  Species: Synthetic
  Insert size (bp): 3151
  Mutation: No mutation
  Promoter: LTR
  Tag / fusion protein: NLS-ZF (N terminal on insert)
  Cloning method: Unknown
  Sequencing primers: 5′ -; 3′ -
Resource information
  A portion of this plasmid was derived from a plasmid made by: Modified EGFP in this plasmid was originally derived from pDRGFP (Addgene #26475) provided by Maria Jasin
Terms and licenses: Academic/Nonprofit Terms; Industry Terms: Not Available to Industry
How to cite: prCOrev was a gift from Hiroyuki Konishi (Addgene plasmid # 153961 ; http://n2t.net/addgene:153961 ; RRID:Addgene_153961)
